Addgene plasmid #54569: mT-Sapphire-N1
Purpose: (Empty Backbone) Localization: N1 Cloning Vector, Excitation: 399, Emission: 511
Depositing lab: Robert Campbell & Michael Davidson. Depositing organization: Florida State University, Tallahassee. Publication: Fluorescent protein FRET pairs for ratiometric imaging of dual biosensors. Ai HW, Hazelwood KL, Davidson MW, Campbell RE. Nat Methods. 2008 May;5(5):401-3. doi: 10.1038/nmeth.1207. PubMed 18425137.
Backbone
  Vector backbone: mT-Sapphire-N1
  Backbone size (bp): 4750
  Vector type: Mammalian Expression
  Selectable markers: Neomycin (select with G418)
  Tag / fusion protein: mT (C terminal on backbone)
Growth in bacteria
  Bacterial resistance: Kanamycin, 50 μg/mL
  Growth temperature: 37°C
  Growth strain: DH5alpha
  Copy number: High Copy
Gene/Insert
  Gene/Insert name: None
  Tag / fusion protein: mT (C terminal on backbone)
Terms and licenses: Academic/Nonprofit Terms; Industry Terms
Depositor comments: Violet Excitation; EGFP + L64F-T65S-Q69M-C70V-S72A-Y145F-V163A-S175G-T203I-A206K. Excitation = 399; Emission = 511
How to cite: mT-Sapphire-N1 was a gift from Robert Campbell & Michael Davidson (Addgene plasmid # 54569 ; http://n2t.net/addgene:54569 ; RRID:Addgene_54569)
