[The description below was written by a language model from this plasmid's Addgene catalogue record and pLannotate feature annotations shown in this document.]
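Description:
mT-Sapphire-N1 is an empty mammalian expression backbone of the "N1" cloning-vector layout, designed for fusing a protein of interest to the N-terminus of the fluorescent protein mT-Sapphire, so that the tag sits at the C-terminus of the fusion. The catalogue lists it at about 4.75 kb, and the sequenced record is 4,732 nt. No insert is present. Transcription is driven by the human cytomegalovirus immediate early enhancer and promoter, followed by a multiple cloning site, the mT-Sapphire coding sequence and an SV40 polyadenylation signal. A gene cloned in frame into the MCS without a stop codon is therefore expressed as a fluorescent fusion, while the unmodified vector should express mT-Sapphire alone.

mT-Sapphire is an Aequorea victoria GFP derivative, described by the depositor as EGFP carrying a set of substitutions that includes T203I and the monomerising A206K change. It is a long Stokes shift protein, excited by violet light (399 nm) and emitting green (511 nm), with low acid sensitivity. The associated publication concerns fluorescent protein FRET pairs for ratiometric imaging of dual biosensors, which suggests use as a FRET partner as well as a localisation tag.

The plasmid replicates in E. coli at high copy from a ColE1/pUC-type origin and also carries an f1 origin for single-stranded DNA production. A single Tn5 NeoR/KanR gene serves both hosts: a bacterial bla promoter gives kanamycin resistance, and the adjacent SV40 enhancer/early promoter with an HSV TK poly(A) signal permits G418 selection of stable mammalian lines. The short large T antigen, ble and bGH poly(A) fragments in the annotation appear to be residual sequence matches rather than functional elements.
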