Features (pLannotate 1.2.2; 15 found; start..end, strand, type, name):
     16..319     +  enhancer       CMV enhancer: human cytomegalovirus immediate early enhancer
    320..523     +  promoter       CMV promoter: human cytomegalovirus (CMV) immediate early promoter
    546..626     +  misc_feature   MCS: multiple cloning site
    634..1350    +  CDS            mT-Sapphire: mT-Sapphire is a basic (constitutively fluorescent) long stokes shift fluorescent protein published in 2008, derived from Aequorea victoria. It has low acid sensitivity.
   1369..1452    +  CDS            large T antigen (fragment): large T antigen from SV40 (simian virus 40)
   1475..1596    +  polyA_signal   SV40 poly(A) signal: SV40 polyadenylation signal
   1630..2058    -  rep_origin     f1 ori (sequence partly withheld): f1 bacteriophage origin of replication; arrow indicates direction of (+) strand synthesis
   2085..2189    +  promoter       AmpR promoter: bla
   2191..2548    +  promoter       SV40 promoter: SV40 enhancer and early promoter
   2583..3377    +  CDS            NeoR/KanR: aminoglycoside phosphotransferase from Tn5; aph(3')-II (or nptII); confers resistance to neomycin, kanamycin, and G418 (Geneticin®)
   3398..3550    +  CDS            ble (fragment): BLE_KLEPN - Experimental evidence at protein level: Swiss-Prot protein existence level 1. Binding protein with a strong affinity to the bleomycin family of antibiotics. Binds to CL990; an antimitotic-antibiotic compound. From Klebsiella pneumoniae.
   3609..3656    +  polyA_signal   HSV TK poly(A) signal: herpes simplex virus thymidine kinase polyadenylation signal (Cole and Stacy, 1985)
   3747..3763    -  polyA_signal   bGH poly(A) signal (fragment): bovine growth hormone polyadenylation signal
   3985..4573    +  rep_origin     ori: high-copy-number ColE1/pMB1/pBR322/pUC origin of replication
   4688..4732    +  enhancer       CMV enhancer (fragment): human cytomegalovirus immediate early enhancer
>Addgene plasmid #54569 | mT-Sapphire-N1 | addgene full sequence | sequence record 163625 | Addgene NGS result
ATATATGGAGTTCCGCGTTACATAACTTACGGTAAATGGCCCGCCTGGCTGACCGCCCAACGACCCCCGC
CCATTGACGTCAATAATGACGTATGTTCCCATAGTAACGCCAATAGGGACTTTCCATTGACGTCAATGGG
TGGAGTATTTACGGTAAACTGCCCACTTGGCAGTACATCAAGTGTATCATATGCCAAGTACGCCCCCTAT
TGACGTCAATGACGGTAAATGGCCCGCCTGGCATTATGCCCAGTACATGACCTTATGGGACTTTCCTACT
TGGCAGTACATCTACGTATTAGTCATCGCTATTACCATGGTGATGCGGTTTTGGCAGTACATCAATGGGC
GTGGATAGCGGTTTGACTCACGGGGATTTCCAAGTCTCCACCCCATTGACGTCAATGGGAGTTTGTTTTG
GCACCAAAATCAACGGGACTTTCCAAAATGTCGTAACAACTCCGCCCCATTGACGCAAATGGGCGGTAGG
CGTGTACGGTGGGAGGTCTATATAAGCAGAGCTGGTTTAGTGAACCGTCAGATCCGCTAGCGCTACCGGA
CTCAGATCTCGAGCTCAAGCTTCGAATTCTGCAGTCGACGGTACCGCGGGCCCGGGATCCACCGGTCGCC
ACCATGGTGAGCAAGGGCGAGGAGCTGTTCACCGGGGTGGTGCCCATCCTGGTCGAGCTGGACGGCGACG
TAAACGGCCACAAGTTCAGCGTGTCCGGCGAGGGCGAGGGCGATGCCACCTACGGCAAGCTGACCCTGAA
GTTCATCTGCACCACCGGCAAGCTGCCCGTGCCCTGGCCCACCCTCGTGACCACCTTCTCCTACGGCGTG
ATGGTGTTCGCCCGCTACCCCGACCACATGAAGCAGCACGACTTCTTCAAGTCCGCCATGCCCGAAGGCT
ACGTCCAGGAGCGCACCATCTTCTTCAAGGACGACGGCAACTACAAGACCCGCGCCGAGGTGAAGTTCGA
GGGCGACACCCTGGTGAACCGCATCGAGCTGAAGGGCATCGACTTCAAGGAGGACGGCAACATCCTGGGG
CACAAGCTGGAGTACAACTTCAACAGCCACAACGTCTATATCATGGCCGACAAGCAGAAGAACGGCATCA
AGGCCAACTTCAAGATCCGCCACAACATCGAGGACGGCGGCGTGCAGCTCGCCGACCACTACCAGCAGAA
CACCCCCATCGGCGACGGCCCCGTGCTGCTGCCCGACAACCACTACCTGAGCATCCAGTCCAAGCTGAGC
AAAGACCCCAACGAGAAGCGCGATCACATGGTCCTGCTGGAGTTCGTGACCGCCGCCGGGATCACTCTGG
GCATGGACGAGCTGTACAAGTAAGCGGCCGCGACTCTAGATCATAATCAGCCATACCACATTTGTAGAGG
TTTTACTTGCTTTAAAAAACCTCCCACACCTCCCCCTGAACCTGAAACATAAAATGAATGCAATTGTTGT
TGTTAACTTGTTTATTGCAGCTTATAATGGTTACAAATAAAGCAATAGCATCACAAATTTCACAAATAAA
GCATTTTTTTCACTGCATTCTAGTTGTGGTTTGTCCAAACTCATCAATGTATCTTAAGGCGTAAATTGTA
AGCGTTAATATTTTGTTAAAATTCGCGTTAAATTTTTGTTAAATCAGCTCATTTTTTAACCAATAGGCCG
AAATCGGCAAAATCCCTTATAAATCAAAAGAATAGACCGAGATAGGGT
[37 nt withheld, positions 1729-1765]
AAAGAACGTGGACTCCAACGTCAAAGG
[49 nt withheld, positions 1793-1841]
T
[91 nt withheld, positions 1843-1933]
G
[124 nt withheld, positions 1935-2058]
CAGGTGGCACTTTTCGGGGAAATGTGCGCGGAACCCCTATTTGTTTATTTTTCTAAATACATTCAAATAT
GTATCCGCTCATGAGACAATAACCCTGATAAATGCTTCAATAATATTGAAAAAGGAAGAGTCCTGAGGCG
GAAAGAACCAGCTGTGGAATGTGTGTCAGTTAGGGTGTGGAAAGTCCCCAGGCTCCCCAGCAGGCAGAAG
TATGCAAAGCATGCATCTCAATTAGTCAGCAACCAGGTGTGGAAAGTCCCCAGGCTCCCCAGCAGGCAGA
AGTATGCAAAGCATGCATCTCAATTAGTCAGCAACCATAGTCCCGCCCCTAACTCCGCCCATCCCGCCCC
TAACTCCGCCCAGTTCCGCCCATTCTCCGCCCCATGGCTGACTAATTTTTTTTATTTATGCAGAGGCCGA
GGCCGCCTCGGCCTCTGAGCTATTCCAGAAGTAGTGAGGAGGCTTTTTTGGAGGCCTAGGCTTTTGCAAA
GATCGATCAAGAGACAGGATGAGGATCGTTTCGCATGATTGAACAAGATGGATTGCACGCAGGTTCTCCG
GCCGCTTGGGTGGAGAGGCTATTCGGCTATGACTGGGCACAACAGACAATCGGCTGCTCTGATGCCGCCG
TGTTCCGGCTGTCAGCGCAGGGGCGCCCGGTTCTTTTTGTCAAGACCGACCTGTCCGGTGCCCTGAATGA
ACTGCAAGACGAGGCAGCGCGGCTATCGTGGCTGGCCACGACGGGCGTTCCTTGCGCAGCTGTGCTCGAC
GTTGTCACTGAAGCGGGAAGGGACTGGCTGCTATTGGGCGAAGTGCCGGGGCAGGATCTCCTGTCATCTC
ACCTTGCTCCTGCCGAGAAAGTATCCATCATGGCTGATGCAATGCGGCGGCTGCATACGCTTGATCCGGC
TACCTGCCCATTCGACCACCAAGCGAAACATCGCATCGAGCGAGCACGTACTCGGATGGAAGCCGGTCTT
GTCGATCAGGATGATCTGGACGAAGAGCATCAGGGGCTCGCGCCAGCCGAACTGTTCGCCAGGCTCAAGG
CGAGCATGCCCGACGGCGAGGATCTCGTCGTGACCCATGGCGATGCCTGCTTGCCGAATATCATGGTGGA
AAATGGCCGCTTTTCTGGATTCATCGACTGTGGCCGGCTGGGTGTGGCGGACCGCTATCAGGACATAGCG
TTGGCTACCCGTGATATTGCTGAAGAGCTTGGCGGCGAATGGGCTGACCGCTTCCTCGTGCTTTACGGTA
TCGCCGCTCCCGATTCGCAGCGCATCGCCTTCTATCGCCTTCTTGACGAGTTCTTCTGAGCGGGACTCTG
GGGTTCGAAATGACCGACCAAGCGACGCCCAACCTGCCATCACGAGATTTCGATTCCACCGCCGCCTTCT
ATGAAAGGTTGGGCTTCGGAATCGTTTTCCGGGACGCCGGCTGGATGATCCTCCAGCGCGGGGATCTCAT
GCTGGAGTTCTTCGCCCACCCTAGGGGGAGGCTAACTGAAACACGGAAGGAGACAATACCGGAAGGAACC
CGCGCTATGACGGCAATAAAAAGACAGAATAAAACGCACGGTGTTGGGTCGTTTGTTCATAAACGCGGGG
TTCGGTCCCAGGGCTGGCACTCTGTCGATACCCCACCGAGACCCCATTGGGGCCAATACGCCCGCGTTTC
TTCCTTTTCCCCACCCCACCCCCCAAGTTCGGGTGAAGGCCCAGGGCTCGCAGCCAACGTCGGGGCGGCA
GGCCCTGCCATAGCCTCAGGTTACTCATATATACTTTAGATTGATTTAAAACTTCATTTTTAATTTAAAA
GGATCTAGGTGAAGATCCTTTTTGATAATCTCATGACCAAAATCCCTTAACGTGAGTTTTCGTTCCACTG
AGCGTCAGACCCCGTAGAAAAGATCAAAGGATCTTCTTGAGATCCTTTTTTTCTGCGCGTAATCTGCTGC
TTGCAAACAAAAAAACCACCGCTACCAGCGGTGGTTTGTTTGCCGGATCAAGAGCTACCAACTCTTTTTC
CGAAGGTAACTGGCTTCAGCAGAGCGCAGATACCAAATACTGTTCTTCTAGTGTAGCCGTAGTTAGGCCA
CCACTTCAAGAACTCTGTAGCACCGCCTACATACCTCGCTCTGCTAATCCTGTTACCAGTGGCTGCTGCC
AGTGGCGATAAGTCGTGTCTTACCGGGTTGGACTCAAGACGATAGTTACCGGATAAGGCGCAGCGGTCGG
GCTGAACGGGGGGTTCGTGCACACAGCCCAGCTTGGAGCGAACGACCTACACCGAACTGAGATACCTACA
GCGTGAGCTATGAGAAAGCGCCACGCTTCCCGAAGGGAGAAAGGCGGACAGGTATCCGGTAAGCGGCAGG
GTCGGAACAGGAGAGCGCACGAGGGAGCTTCCAGGGGGAAACGCCTGGTATCTTTATAGTCCTGTCGGGT
TTCGCCACCTCTGACTTGAGCGTCGATTTTTGTGATGCTCGTCAGGGGGGCGGAGCCTATGGAAAAACGC
CAGCAACGCGGCCTTTTTACGGTTCCTGGCCTTTTGCTGGCCTTTTGCTCACATGTTCTTTCCTGCGTTA
TCCCCTGATTCTGTGGATAACCGTATTACCGCCATGCATTAGTTATTAATAGTAATCAATTACGGGGTCA
TTAGTTCATAGCCC
