>Addgene plasmid #54569 | mT-Sapphire-N1 | addgene partial sequence | sequence record 93316 | CMV-F 5'-CGCAAATGGGCGGTAGGCGTG-3'
GTGAACCGTCAGATCCGCTAGCGCTACCGGACTCAGATCTCGAGCTCAAGCTTCGAATTCTGCAGTCGAC
GGTACCGCGGGCCCGGGATCCACCGGTCGCCACCATGGTGAGCAAGGGCGAGGAGCTGTTCACCGGGGTG
GTGCCCATCCTGGTCGAGCTGGACGGCGACGTAAACGGCCACAAGTTCAGCGTGTCCGGCGAGGGCGAGG
GCGATGCCACCTACGGCAAGCTGACCCTGAAGTTCATCTGCACCACCGGCAAGCTGCCCGTGCCCTGGCC
CACCCTCGTGACCACCTTCTCCTACGGCGTGATGGTGTTCGCCCGCTACCCCGACCACATGAAGCAGCAC
GACTTCTTCAAGTCCGCCATGCCCGAAGGCTACGTCCAGGAGCGCACCATCTTCTTCAAGGACGACGGCA
ACTACAAGACCCGCGCCGAGGTGAAGTTCGAGGGCGACACCCTGGTGAACCGCATCGAGCTGAAGGGCAT
CGACTTCAAGGAGGACGGCAACATCCTGGGGCACAAGCTGGAGTACAACTTCAACAGCCACAACGTCTAT
ATCATGGCCGACAAGCAGAAGAACGGCATCAAGGCCAACTTCAAGATCCGCCACAACATCGAGGACGGCG
GCGTGCAGCTCGCCGACCACTACCAGCAGAACACCCCCATCGGCGACGGCCCCGTGCTGCTGCCCGACAA
CCACTACCTGAGCATCCAGTCCAAGCTGAGCAAAGACCCCAACGAGAAGCGCGATCACATGGTCCTGCTG
GAGTTCGTGACCGCCGCCGGGATCACTCTGGGCATGGACGAGCTGTACAAGTAAGCGGCCGCGACTCTAG
ATCATAATCAGCCATACCACATTTGTAGAGGTT
